>Addgene plasmid #250175 | pAAV Syn-V5-TurboID-CAAX_v1 | addgene full sequence | sequence record 499109 | Addgene NGS Result
CCTGCAGGCAGCTGCGCGCTCGCTCGCTCACTGAGGCCGCCCGGGCGTCGGGCGACCTTTGGTCGCCCGG
CCTCAGTGAGCGAGCGAGCGCGCAGAGAGGGAGTGGCCAACTCCATCACTAGGGGTTCCTGCGGCCGCAC
GCGTTGTACAGTGTCTAGACTGCAGAGGGCCCTGCGTATGAGTGCAAGTGGGTTTTAGGACCAGGATGAG
GCGGGGTGGGGGTGCCTACCTGACGACCGACCCCGACCCACTGGACAAGCACCCAACCCCCATTCCCCAA
ATTGCGCATCCCCTATCAGAGAGGGGGAGGGGAAACAGGATGCGGCGAGGCGCGTGCGCACTGCCAGCTT
CAGCACCGCGGACAGTGCCTTCGCCCCCGCCTGGCGGCGCGCGCCACCGCCGCCTCAGCACTGAAGGCGC
GCTGACGTCACTCGCCGGTCCCCCGCAAACTCCCCTTCCCGGCCACCTTGGTCGCGTCCGCGCCGCCGCC
GGCCCAGCCGGACCGCACCACGCGAGGCGCGAGATAGGGGGGCACGGGCGCGACCATCTGCGCTGCGGCG
CCGGCGACTCAGCGCTGCCTCAGTCTGCGGTGGGCAGCGGAGGAGTCGTGTCGTGCCTGAGAGCGCAGTC
GAGAAGAAGCTTGCCACCATGAAGGGCTCGGGCTCGACCTCGGGCTCGGGCAGCGGTGGCTCTGGAGGTT
CTGGTGGCAGCTCTGGAGGTGGCAAGCCCATCCCCAACCCCCTGCTGGGCCTGGACAGCACCGCTAGCAA
AGACAATACTGTGCCTCTGAAGCTGATCGCTCTCCTGGCTAATGGCGAGTTCCATAGTGGCGAACAGCTG
GGAGAAACCCTGGGCATGTCCAGGGCCGCTATCAACAAGCACATTCAGACTCTGCGCGACTGGGGCGTGG
ACGTGTTCACCGTGCCCGGAAAGGGCTACTCTCTGCCCGAGCCTATCCCGCTGCTGAACGCTAAACAGAT
TCTGGGACAGCTGGACGGCGGGAGCGTGGCAGTCCTGCCTGTGGTCGACTCCACCAATCAGTACCTGCTG
GATCGAATCGGCGAGCTGAAGAGTGGGGATGCTTGCATTGCAGAATATCAGCAGGCAGGGAGAGGAAGCA
GAGGGAGGAAATGGTTCTCTCCTTTTGGAGCTAACCTGTACCTGAGTATGTTTTGGCGCCTGAAGCGGGG
ACCAGCAGCAATCGGCCTGGGCCCGGTCATCGGAATTGTCATGGCAGAAGCGCTGCGAAAGCTGGGAGCA
GACAAGGTGCGAGTCAAATGGCCCAATGACCTGTATCTGCAGGATAGAAAGCTGGCAGGCATCCTGGTGG
AGCTGGCCGGAATAACAGGCGATGCTGCACAGATCGTCATTGGCGCCGGGATTAACGTGGCTATGAGGCG
CGTGGAGGAAAGCGTGGTCAATCAGGGCTGGATCACACTGCAGGAAGCAGGGATTAACCTGGACAGGAAT
ACTCTGGCCGCTACGCTGATCCGAGAGCTGCGGGCAGCCCTGGAACTGTTCGAGCAGGAAGGCCTGGCTC
CATATCTGCCACGGTGGGAGAAGCTGGATAACTTCATCAATAGACCCGTGAAGCTGATCATTGGGGACAA
AGAGATTTTCGGGATTAGCCGGGGGATTGATAAACAGGGAGCCCTGCTGCTGGAACAGGACGGAGTTATC
AAACCCTGGATGGGCGGAGAAATCAGTCTGCGGTCTGCCGAAAAGAGATCTCGAGCTCAAGCTTCGAATT
CTGGTAAAAAGAAGAAAAAGAAGTCAAAGACAAAGTGTGTAATTATGTAATAGGAATTCCTCGAGCTAGA
GCTCGCTGATCAGCCTCGACTGTGCCTTCTAGTTGCCAGCCATCTGTTGTTTGCCCCTCCCCCGTGCCTT
CCTTGACCCTGGAAGGTGCCACTCCCACTGTCCTTTCCTAATAAAATGAGGAAATTGCATCGCATTGTCT
GAGTAGGTGTCATTCTATTCTGGGGGGTGGGGTGGGGCAGGACAGCAAGGGGGAGGATTGGGAAGACAAT
AGCAGGCATGCTGGGGAGGTAACCACGTGCGGACCGAGCGGCCGCAGGAACCCCTAGTGATGGAGTTGGC
CACTCCCTCTCTGCGCGCTCGCTCGCTCACTGAGGCCGGGCGACCAAAGGTCGCCCGACGCCCGGGCTTT
GCCCGGGCGGCCTCAGTGAGCGAGCGAGCGCGCAGCTGCCTGCAGGGGCGCCTGATGCGGTATTTTCTCC
TTACGCATCTGTGCGGTATTTCACACCGCATA
[95 nt withheld, positions 2273-2367]
T
[46 nt withheld, positions 2369-2414]
C
[141 nt withheld, positions 2416-2556]
CCTTTGACGTTGGAGTCCACGTTCTTT
[37 nt withheld, positions 2584-2620]
ACTCTATCTCGGGCTATTCTTTTGATTTATAAGGGATTTTGCCGATTTCGGTCTATTGGTTAAAAAATGA
GCTGATTTAACAAAAATTTAACGCGAATTTTAACAAAATATTAACGTTTACAATTTTATGGTGCACTCTC
AGTACAATCTGCTCTGATGCCGCATAGTTAAGCCAGCCCCGACACCCGCCAACACCCGCTGACGCGCCCT
GACGGGCTTGTCTGCTCCCGGCATCCGCTTACAGACAAGCTGTGACCGTCTCCGGGAGCTGCATGTGTCA
GAGGTTTTCACCGTCATCACCGAAACGCGCGAGACGAAAGGGCCTCGTGATACGCCTATTTTTATAGGTT
AATGTCATGATAATAATGGTTTCTTAGACGTCAGGTGGCACTTTTCGGGGAAATGTGCGCGGAACCCCTA
TTTGTTTATTTTTCTAAATACATTCAAATATGTATCCGCTCATGAGACAATAACCCTGATAAATGCTTCA
ATAATATTGAAAAAGGAAGAGTATGAGTATTCAACATTTCCGTGTCGCCCTTATTCCCTTTTTTGCGGCA
TTTTGCCTTCCTGTTTTTGCTCACCCAGAAACGCTGGTGAAAGTAAAAGATGCTGAAGATCAGTTGGGTG
CACGAGTGGGTTACATCGAACTGGATCTCAACAGCGGTAAGATCCTTGAGAGTTTTCGCCCCGAAGAACG
TTTTCCAATGATGAGCACTTTTAAAGTTCTGCTATGTGGCGCGGTATTATCCCGTATTGACGCCGGGCAA
GAGCAACTCGGTCGCCGCATACACTATTCTCAGAATGACTTGGTTGAGTACTCACCAGTCACAGAAAAGC
ATCTTACGGATGGCATGACAGTAAGAGAATTATGCAGTGCTGCCATAACCATGAGTGATAACACTGCGGC
CAACTTACTTCTGACAACGATCGGAGGACCGAAGGAGCTAACCGCTTTTTTGCACAACATGGGGGATCAT
GTAACTCGCCTTGATCGTTGGGAACCGGAGCTGAATGAAGCCATACCAAACGACGAGCGTGACACCACGA
TGCCTGTAGCAATGGCAACAACGTTGCGCAAACTATTAACTGGCGAACTACTTACTCTAGCTTCCCGGCA
ACAATTAATAGACTGGATGGAGGTGGATAAAGTTGCAGGACCACTTCTGCGCTCGGCCCTTCCGGCTGGC
TGGTTTATTGCTGATAAATCTGGAGCCGGTGAGCGTGGAAGCCGCGGTATCATTGCAGCACTGGGGCCAG
ATGGTAAGCCCTCCCGTATCGTAGTTATCTACACGACGGGGAGTCAGGCAACTATGGATGAACGAAATAG
ACAGATCGCTGAGATAGGTGCCTCACTGATTAAGCATTGGTAACTGTCAGACCAAGTTTACTCATATATA
CTTTAGATTGATTTAAAACTTCATTTTTAATTTAAAAGGATCTAGGTGAAGATCCTTTTTGATAATCTCA
TGACCAAAATCCCTTAACGTGAGTTTTCGTTCCACTGAGCGTCAGACCCCGTAGAAAAGATCAAAGGATC
TTCTTGAGATCCTTTTTTTCTGCGCGTAATCTGCTGCTTGCAAACAAAAAAACCACCGCTACCAGCGGTG
GTTTGTTTGCCGGATCAAGAGCTACCAACTCTTTTTCCGAAGGTAACTGGCTTCAGCAGAGCGCAGATAC
CAAATACTGTTCTTCTAGTGTAGCCGTAGTTAGGCCACCACTTCAAGAACTCTGTAGCACCGCCTACATA
CCTCGCTCTGCTAATCCTGTTACCAGTGGCTGCTGCCAGTGGCGATAAGTCGTGTCTTACCGGGTTGGAC
TCAAGACGATAGTTACCGGATAAGGCGCAGCGGTCGGGCTGAACGGGGGGTTCGTGCACACAGCCCAGCT
TGGAGCGAACGACCTACACCGAACTGAGATACCTACAGCGTGAGCTATGAGAAAGCGCCACGCTTCCCGA
AGGGAGAAAGGCGGACAGGTATCCGGTAAGCGGCAGGGTCGGAACAGGAGAGCGCACGAGGGAGCTTCCA
GGGGGAAACGCCTGGTATCTTTATAGTCCTGTCGGGTTTCGCCACCTCTGACTTGAGCGTCGATTTTTGT
GATGCTCGTCAGGGGGGCGGAGCCTATGGAAAAACGCCAGCAACGCGGCCTTTTTACGGTTCCTGGCCTT
TTGCTGGCCTTTTGCTCACATGT
Features (pLannotate 1.2.2; 15 found; start..end, strand, type, name):
     12..39      +  repeat_region  AAV2 ITR (fragment): inverted terminal repeat of adeno-associated virus serotype 2 inverted
     68..95      +  repeat_region  AAV2 ITR (fragment): inverted terminal repeat of adeno-associated virus serotype 2 inverted
    181..628     +  promoter       hSyn promoter: human synapsin I promoter; confers neuron-specific expression (Kügler et al., 2003)
    769..1725    +  CDS            TurboID: mutant of the E. coli biotin ligase BioID engineered for improved catalytic efficiency (Branon et al., 2018)
   1726..1753    +  misc_feature   MCS (fragment): multiple cloning site
   1752..1800    +  CDS            K-Ras (fragment): human small GTPase proto-oncoprotein
   1840..2047    +  polyA_signal   bGH poly(A) signal: bovine growth hormone polyadenylation signal
   2076..2216    +  repeat_region  AAV2 ITR: inverted terminal repeat of adeno-associated virus serotype 2 inverted
   2221..2272    -  misc_feature   bom (fragment): basis of mobility region from pBR322
   2291..2746    +  rep_origin     f1 ori (sequence partly withheld): f1 bacteriophage origin of replication; arrow indicates direction of (+) strand synthesis
   2747..2796    -  misc_feature   bom (fragment): basis of mobility region from pBR322
   2898..2933    -  CDS            rop (fragment): Rop protein, which maintains plasmids at low copy number; rop
   3028..3132    +  promoter       AmpR promoter: bla
   3133..3993    +  CDS            AmpR: β-lactamase; bla; confers resistance to ampicillin, carbenicillin, and related antibiotics
   4164..4752    +  rep_origin     ori: high-copy-number ColE1/pMB1/pBR322/pUC origin of replication
