[The description below was written by a language model from this plasmid's Addgene catalogue record and pLannotate feature annotations shown in this document.]
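Description:
pAAV Syn-V5-TurboID-CAAX_v1 is an adeno-associated virus transfer plasmid for expressing a membrane-targeted proximity-labelling enzyme in neurons. The sequenced record is 4,813 nt. In bacteria it replicates from a high-copy ColE1/pUC-type origin and is selected with ampicillin through the β-lactamase gene and its own promoter. An f1 phage origin and small remnants of pBR322 bom and rop sequences are also present in the backbone. The expression cassette is flanked by AAV2 inverted terminal repeats, the cis elements needed for replication and packaging of the genome into AAV particles. The downstream ITR is annotated in full, whereas the upstream one is detected only as two short fragments. This may reflect how the annotation or sequencing handled this repetitive, structured region rather than a true truncation, and the record does not resolve the question.

The human synapsin I (hSyn) promoter drives the payload and restricts expression to neurons. The open reading frame encodes TurboID, an engineered E. coli biotin ligase variant with high catalytic efficiency that biotinylates nearby proteins. According to the catalogue it carries an N-terminal V5 epitope tag for detection, although the feature table does not annotate this tag separately. At the C terminus, after a short polylinker-derived stretch, sits a fragment of human K-Ras that supplies the CAAX motif. This motif directs prenylation and anchors the fusion to the inner face of the plasma membrane. A bovine growth hormone polyadenylation signal terminates the transcript.

The stated purpose is a membrane-TurboID variant for neuronal expression, which suits biotin-based proximity labelling of proteins near neuronal membranes. The record does not explain what distinguishes the "v1" design from other versions.
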