Addgene plasmid #250175: pAAV Syn-V5-TurboID-CAAX_v1
Purpose: Membrane-TurboID variant for neuron expression
Depositing lab: Christina Kim. Depositing organization: Princeton University.
Backbone
  Vector backbone: AAV
  Vector type: Mammalian Expression, AAV
Growth in bacteria
  Bacterial resistance: Ampicillin, 100 μg/mL
  Growth temperature: 37°C
  Growth strain: NEB Stable
  Copy number: Unknown
Gene/Insert
  Gene/Insert name: TurboID
  Species: Synthetic
  Promoter: hSyn
  Tag / fusion protein: V5 (N terminal on insert); CAAX (C terminal on insert)
  Cloning method: Gibson Cloning
  Sequencing primers: 5′ actcagcgctgcctcagtctgc
Terms and licenses: Academic/Nonprofit Terms; Industry Terms: Not Available to Industry
How to cite: pAAV Syn-V5-TurboID-CAAX_v1 was a gift from Christina Kim (Addgene plasmid # 250175 ; http://n2t.net/addgene:250175 ; RRID:Addgene_250175)
